Addgene plasmid #86380: pSTAP-seq_fly-ctrl
Purpose: (Empty Backbone) Vector to measure the basal activity of CP candidates from a genomic library (cloned instead of the core promoter) by determining the abundance of transcripts originating from each candidate.
Depositing lab: Alexander Stark. Depositing organization: Research Institute of Molecular Pathology (IMP). Publication: Genome-wide assessment of sequence-intrinsic enhancer responsiveness at single-base-pair resolution. Arnold CD, Zabidi MA, Pagani M, Rath M, Schernhuber K, Kazmar T, Stark A. Nat Biotechnol. 2016 Dec 26. doi: 10.1038/nbt.3739. PubMed 28024147.
Backbone
  Vector backbone: pGL3
  Backbone manufacturer: Promega
  Backbone size (bp): 3477
  Vector type: STAP-seq screening vector
Growth in bacteria
  Bacterial resistance: Chloramphenicol and Ampicillin, 25 & 100 μg/mL
  Growth temperature: 37°C
  Growth strain: ccdB Survival
  Copy number: High Copy
Gene/Insert
  Gene/Insert name: None
Terms and licenses: Academic/Nonprofit Terms; Industry Terms: Not Available to Industry
Depositor comments: to consruct the STAP-seq screening vector from pGL3 Promoter we replaced the sequence between the BglII and FseI sites with the following sequence, containing a ccdB suicide gene next to the Chloramphenicole resistance gene flanked by homology arms (used for cloning the candidates during library generation), an intron (mhc16), an ORF (truncated sgGFP, Qbiogene, Inc)
How to cite: pSTAP-seq_fly-ctrl was a gift from Alexander Stark (Addgene plasmid # 86380 ; http://n2t.net/addgene:86380 ; RRID:Addgene_86380)
