[The description below was written by a language model from this plasmid's Addgene catalogue record and pLannotate feature annotations shown in this document.]
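Description:
pSTAP-seq_fly-ctrl is an empty-backbone screening vector for STAP-seq, derived from the Promega pGL3 Promoter plasmid and intended for measuring core promoter (CP) activity in a fly context. It replicates in E. coli from a high-copy ColE1/pUC-type origin, also carries an f1 phage origin, and is selected with ampicillin (β-lactamase under its own promoter) together with chloramphenicol. Because it contains an intact ccdB toxin gene, it has to be propagated in a ccdB-tolerant strain.

According to the depositor, the region between the BglII and FseI sites of pGL3 Promoter was replaced by a custom cassette. This consists of a chloramphenicol resistance gene and the ccdB suicide gene flanked by homology arms, followed by the modified Drosophila myosin heavy chain intron 16 and a truncated sgGFP open reading frame. The automated annotation labels that short ORF as a fragment of an Aequorea-derived fluorescent protein, which is consistent with this. An SV40 polyadenylation signal is annotated just after the ORF, on the opposite strand. Upstream of the cassette lie the pGL3 synthetic poly(A) signal and the transcriptional pause site, which limit read-through transcription from the backbone.

In library construction, genomic candidate fragments are recombined via the homology arms in place of the CmR–ccdB stuffer, so the candidates occupy the core promoter position and ccdB counter-selects against uncut or non-recombined vector. Transcripts initiating within each candidate run through the intron and reporter ORF, and their abundance reports that candidate's activity. The record describes this "ctrl" version as measuring the basal activity of candidates. No enhancer element is listed in the fields or the feature table. The short lacZα, tetA and large T antigen fragments are probably backbone remnants or annotation matches rather than functional parts.
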