Features (pLannotate 1.2.2; 17 found; start..end, strand, type, name):
    430..497     -  CDS            lacZα (fragment): LacZα fragment of β-galactosidase; lacZ fragment
    556..604     +  polyA_signal   poly(A) signal: synthetic polyadenylation signal
    618..709     +  misc_feature   pause site: RNA polymerase II transcriptional pause signal from the human α2 globin gene
    803..833     +  promoter       lac UV5 promoter: E. coli lac promoter with an "up" mutation
    857..886     +  promoter       cat promoter (fragment): promoter of the E. coli cat gene encoding chloramphenicol acetyltransferase
    887..1546    +  CDS            CmR: chloramphenicol acetyltransferase; cat; confers resistance to chloramphenicol
   1725..1883    +  CDS            ccdA (fragment): CCDA_ECO57 - Also known as H, letA. Experimental evidence at protein level: Swiss-Prot protein existence level 1. Antitoxin component of a type II toxin-antitoxin (TA) system which inhibits the post-segregational killing (PSK) of plasmid-free cells, also referred to as a plasmid addiction system. Binds to and blocks the activity of CcdB; will also remove bound CcdB protein from the CcdB-GyrA complex by forming a CcdA-CcdB complex, a process termed rejuvenation. Functions as a transcriptional corepressor for the ccdAB operon, repression also requires CcdB (By similarity). From Escherichia coli
   1888..2190    +  CDS            ccdB: CCDB_ECOLI - Also known as G, letB, letD. Experimental evidence at protein level: Swiss-Prot protein existence level 1. Toxic component of a type II toxin-antitoxin (TA) system, functioning in plasmid maintainence. Responsible for the post- segregational killing (PSK) of plasmid-free cells, also referred to as a plasmid addiction system. Half-life of over 2 hours. Cell killing by CcdB is accompanied by filamentation, defects in chromosome and plasmid segregation, defects in cell division, formation of anucleate cells, decreased DNA synthesis and plasmid loss. Interferes with the activity of DN
   2296..2362    +  intron         Mhc intron: modified Drosophila myosin heavy chain intron 16 (Pfeiffer et al., 2010)
   2374..2559    +  CDS            BFPsol (fragment): BFPsol is a fluorescent protein published in 2006, derived from Aequorea victoria.
   2602..2723    -  polyA_signal   SV40 poly(A) signal: SV40 polyadenylation signal
   2746..2814    -  CDS            large T antigen (fragment): large T antigen from SV40 (simian virus 40)
   2831..3037    +  CDS            tetA (fragment): TCR3_ECOLX - Experimental evidence at protein level: Swiss-Prot protein existence level 1. Resistance to tetracycline by an active tetracycline efflux. This is an energy-dependent process that decreases the accumulation of the antibiotic in whole cells. This protein functions as a metal- tetracycline/H(+) antiporter. From Escherichia coli. This protein is used as a marker in many commonly used cloning vectors, such as pBR322 and pACYC184.
   3158..3746    -  rep_origin     ori: high-copy-number ColE1/pMB1/pBR322/pUC origin of replication
   3917..4777    -  CDS            AmpR: β-lactamase; bla; confers resistance to ampicillin, carbenicillin, and related antibiotics
   4778..4882    -  promoter       AmpR promoter: bla
   4909..398     +  rep_origin     f1 ori (across the origin) (sequence partly withheld): f1 bacteriophage origin of replication; arrow indicates direction of (+) strand synthesis
>Addgene plasmid #86380 | pSTAP-seq_fly-ctrl | addgene full sequence | sequence record 173941 | Addgene NGS Result
[93 nt withheld, positions 1-93]
C
[91 nt withheld, positions 95-185]
A
[49 nt withheld, positions 187-235]
CCTTTGACGTTGGAGTCCACGTTCTTT
[37 nt withheld, positions 263-299]
ACCCTATCTCGGTCTATTCTTTTGATTTATAAGGGATTTTGCCGATTTCGGCCTATTGGTTAAAAAATGA
GCTGATTTAACAAAAATTTAACGCGAATTTTAACAAAATATTAACGCTTACAATTTGCCATTCGCCATTC
AGGCTGCGCAACTGTTGGGAAGGGCGATCGGTGCGGGCCTCTTCGCTATTACGCCAGCCCAAGCTACCAT
GATAAGTAAGTAATATTAAGGTACGGGAGGTACTTGGAGCGGCCGCAATAAAATATCTTTATTTTCATTA
CATCTGTGTGTTGGTTTTTTGTGTGAATCGATAGTACTAACATACGCTCTCCATCAAAACAAAACGAAAC
AAAACAAACTAGCAAAATAGGCTGTCCCCAGTGCAAGTGCAGGTGCCAGAACATTTCTCTATCGATAGGT
ACCGAGCTCTTACGCGTGCTAGCCCGGGCTCGAGATCTTAGAGCATGCACCGGTGATATCCGGCCGCATT
AGGCACCCCAGGCTTTACACTTTATGCTTCCGGCTCGTATAATGTGTGGATTTTGAGTTAGGATCCGTCG
AGATTTTCAGGAGCTAAGGAAGCTAAAATGGAGAAAAAAATCACTGGATATACCACCGTTGATATATCCC
AATGGCATCGTAAAGAACATTTTGAGGCATTTCAGTCAGTTGCTCAATGTACCTATAACCAGACCGTTCA
GCTGGATATTACGGCCTTTTTAAAGACCGTAAAGAAAAATAAGCACAAGTTTTATCCGGCCTTTATTCAC
ATTCTTGCCCGCCTGATGAATGCTCATCCGGAATTCCGTATGGCAATGAAAGACGGTGAGCTGGTGATAT
GGGATAGTGTTCACCCTTGTTACACCGTTTTCCATGAGCAAACTGAAACGTTTTCATCGCTCTGGAGTGA
ATACCACGACGATTTCCGGCAGTTTCTACACATATATTCGCAAGATGTGGCGTGTTACGGTGAAAACCTG
GCCTATTTCCCTAAAGGGTTTATTGAGAATATGTTTTTCGTCTCAGCCAATCCCTGGGTGAGTTTCACCA
GTTTTGATTTAAACGTGGCCAATATGGACAACTTCTTCGCCCCCGTTTTCACCATGGGCAAATATTATAC
GCAAGGCGACAAGGTGCTGATGCCGCTGGCGATTCAGGTTCATCATGCCGTTTGTGATGGCTTCCATGTC
GGCAGAATGCTTAATGAATTACAACAGTACTGCGATGAGTGGCAGGGCGGGGCGTAAACGCGTGGATCCG
GCTTACTAAAAGCCAGATAACAGTATGCGTATTTGCGCGCTGATTTTTGCGGTATAAGAATATATACTGA
TATGTATACCCGAAGTATGTCAAAAAGAGGTATGCTATGAAGCAGCGTATTACAGTGACAGTTGACAGCG
ACAGCTATCAGTTGCTCAAGGCATATATGATGTCAATATCTCCGGTCTGGTAAGCACAACCATGCAGAAT
GAAGCCCGTCGTCTGCGTGCCGAACGCTGGAAAGCGGAAAATCAGGAAGGGATGGCTGAGGTCGCCCGGT
TTATTGAAATGAACGGCTCTTTTGCTGACGAGAACAGGGGCTGGTGAAATGCAGTTTAAGGTTTACACCT
ATAAAAGAGAGAGCCGTTATCGTCTGTTTGTGGATGTACAGAGTGATATTATTGACACGCCCGGGCGACG
GATGGTGATCCCCCTGGCCAGTGCACGTCTGCTGTCAGATAAAGTCTCCCGTGAACTTTACCCGGTGGTG
CATATCGGGGATGAAAGCTGGCGCATGATGACCACCGATATGGCCAGTGTGCCGGTCTCCGTTATCGGGG
AAGAAGTGGCTGATCTCAGCCACCGCGAAAATGACATCAAAAACGCCATTAACCTGATGTTCTGGGGAAT
ATAAATGTCAGGCTCCCTTATACACAGCCAGTCTGCAGGATATCGTCGACGAATTCGGCCCCTGCAGGGG
CATTCCGGTACTGTTGGTAAAGCCACCATGGAAAAGGTAGGTTCAACCACTGATGCCTAGGCACACCGAA
ACGACTAACCCTAATTCTTATCCTTTACTTCAGGCCACTTAAGCATGGCTAGCAAAGGAGAAGAACTCTT
CACTGGAGTTGTCCCAATTCTTGTTGAATTAGATGGTGATGTTAACGGCCACAAGTTCTCTGTCAGTGGA
GAGGGTGAAGGTGATGCAACATACGGAAAACTTACCCTGAAGTTCATCTGCACTACTGGCAAACTGCCTG
TTCCCTGGCCAACACTAGTCTGATCTAGAGTCGGGGCGGCCGGCCGCTTCGAGCAGACATGATAAGATAC
ATTGATGAGTTTGGACAAACCACAACTAGAATGCAGTGAAAAAAATGCTTTATTTGTGAAATTTGTGATG
CTATTGCTTTATTTGTAACCATTATAAGCTGCAATAAACAAGTTAACAACAACAATTGCATTCATTTTAT
GTTTCAGGTTCAGGGGGAGGTGTGGGAGGTTTTTTAAAGCAAGTAAAACCTCTACAAATGTGGTAAAATC
GATAAGGATCCGACCGATGCCCTCAAGCTTTGAGAGGGGCCCCCTTCAACCCAGTCAGCTCCGACGTCTT
GGCGCCCCCGCGGGGCATGACTATCGTCGCCGCACTTATGACTGTCTTCTTTATCATGCAACTCGTAGGA
CAGGTGCCGGCAGCGCTCTTCCGCTTCCTCGCTCACTGACTCGCTGCGCTCGGTCGTTCGGCTGCGGCGA
GCGGTATCAGCTCACTCAAAGGCGGTAATACGGTTATCCACAGAATCAGGGGATAACGCAGGAAAGAACA
TGTGAGCAAAAGGCCAGCAAAAGGCCAGGAACCGTAAAAAGGCCGCGTTGCTGGCGTTTTTCCATAGGCT
CCGCCCCCCTGACGAGCATCACAAAAATCGACGCTCAAGTCAGAGGTGGCGAAACCCGACAGGACTATAA
AGATACCAGGCGTTTCCCCCTGGAAGCTCCCTCGTGCGCTCTCCTGTTCCGACCCTGCCGCTTACCGGAT
ACCTGTCCGCCTTTCTCCCTTCGGGAAGCGTGGCGCTTTCTCATAGCTCACGCTGTAGGTATCTCAGTTC
GGTGTAGGTCGTTCGCTCCAAGCTGGGCTGTGTGCACGAACCCCCCGTTCAGCCCGACCGCTGCGCCTTA
TCCGGTAACTATCGTCTTGAGTCCAACCCGGTAAGACACGACTTATCGCCACTGGCAGCAGCCACTGGTA
ACAGGATTAGCAGAGCGAGGTATGTAGGCGGTGCTACAGAGTTCTTGAAGTGGTGGCCTAACTACGGCTA
CACTAGAAGAACAGTATTTGGTATCTGCGCTCTGCTGAAGCCAGTTACCTTCGGAAAAAGAGTTGGTAGC
TCTTGATCCGGCAAACAAACCACCGCTGGTAGCGGTGGTTTTTTTGTTTGCAAGCAGCAGATTACGCGCA
GAAAAAAAGGATCTCAAGAAGATCCTTTGATCTTTTCTACGGGGTCTGACGCTCAGTGGAACGAAAACTC
ACGTTAAGGGATTTTGGTCATGAGATTATCAAAAAGGATCTTCACCTAGATCCTTTTAAATTAAAAATGA
AGTTTTAAATCAATCTAAAGTATATATGAGTAAACTTGGTCTGACAGTTACCAATGCTTAATCAGTGAGG
CACCTATCTCAGCGATCTGTCTATTTCGTTCATCCATAGTTGCCTGACTCCCCGTCGTGTAGATAACTAC
GATACGGGAGGGCTTACCATCTGGCCCCAGTGCTGCAATGATACCGCGAGACCCACGCTCACCGGCTCCA
GATTTATCAGCAATAAACCAGCCAGCCGGAAGGGCCGAGCGCAGAAGTGGTCCTGCAACTTTATCCGCCT
CCATCCAGTCTATTAATTGTTGCCGGGAAGCTAGAGTAAGTAGTTCGCCAGTTAATAGTTTGCGCAACGT
TGTTGCCATTGCTACAGGCATCGTGGTGTCACGCTCGTCGTTTGGTATGGCTTCATTCAGCTCCGGTTCC
CAACGATCAAGGCGAGTTACATGATCCCCCATGTTGTGCAAAAAAGCGGTTAGCTCCTTCGGTCCTCCGA
TCGTTGTCAGAAGTAAGTTGGCCGCAGTGTTATCACTCATGGTTATGGCAGCACTGCATAATTCTCTTAC
TGTCATGCCATCCGTAAGATGCTTTTCTGTGACTGGTGAGTACTCAACCAAGTCATTCTGAGAATAGTGT
ATGCGGCGACCGAGTTGCTCTTGCCCGGCGTCAATACGGGATAATACCGCGCCACATAGCAGAACTTTAA
AAGTGCTCATCATTGGAAAACGTTCTTCGGGGCGAAAACTCTCAAGGATCTTACCGCTGTTGAGATCCAG
TTCGATGTAACCCACTCGTGCACCCAACTGATCTTCAGCATCTTTTACTTTCACCAGCGTTTCTGGGTGA
GCAAAAACAGGAAGGCAAAATGCCGCAAAAAAGGGAATAAGGGCGACACGGAAATGTTGAATACTCATAC
TCTTCCTTTTTCAATATTATTGAAGCATTTATCAGGGTTATTGTCTCATGAGCGGATACATATTTGAATG
TATTTAGAAAAATAAACAAATAGGGGTTCCGCGCACATTTCCCCGAAAAGTGCCACCTGACGCGCCCTGT
AGCGGCGCATTAAGCGCGGC
